Addgene plasmid #148716: pnEA-NpM-SceIF4G_448-500-GB1_AF
Purpose: Bacterial Expression of SceIF4G_448-500
Depositing lab: Elisa Izaurralde. Depositing organization: Max Planck Institute for Developmental Biology. Publication: Structural motifs in eIF4G and 4E-BPs modulate their binding to eIF4E to regulate translation initiation in yeast. Gruner S, Weber R, Peter D, Chung MY, Igreja C, Valkov E, Izaurralde E. Nucleic Acids Res. 2018 Jul 27;46(13):6893-6908. doi: 10.1093/nar/gky542. PubMed 30053226.
Backbone
  Vector backbone: Unknown
  Vector type: Bacterial Expression
Growth in bacteria
  Bacterial resistance: Ampicillin, 100 μg/mL
  Growth temperature: 37°C
  Growth strain: DH5alpha
  Copy number: Low Copy
Gene/Insert
  Gene/Insert name: SceIF4G_448-500
  Species: S. cerevisiae (budding yeast)
  Entrez Gene: TIF4631 (a.k.a. YGR162W)
  Cloning method: Unknown
Terms and licenses: Academic/Nonprofit Terms; Industry Terms: Not Available to Industry
Depositor comments: Geneart clone of ScEIF4G, codon optimized for Expression in E.coli. (sequence according to Uniprot.: P39935) Plasmids from this collection were made available to the research community and donated after the lab closed. Please note that the sequence provided by the depositing laboratory may be theoretical/predicted or based on Sanger sequencing results. There may be discrepancies between sequencing results obtained by Addgene and the depositor sequence. If an Addgene verified sequence is not available, please contact before placing your order to request that our lab fully sequence the plasmid.
How to cite: pnEA-NpM-SceIF4G_448-500-GB1_AF was a gift from Elisa Izaurralde (Addgene plasmid # 148716 ; http://n2t.net/addgene:148716 ; RRID:Addgene_148716)
