[The description below was written by a language model from this plasmid's Addgene catalogue record and pLannotate feature annotations shown in this document.]
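Description:
pnEA-NpM-SceIF4G_448-500-GB1_AF is a 7.1 kb bacterial expression plasmid for producing a short fragment of Saccharomyces cerevisiae eIF4G1 (TIF4631), residues 448–500, in E. coli. The catalogue lists the backbone as unknown, but the annotated features show a pBR322-derived, pET-like architecture. It carries a ColE1/pMB1-type origin together with the bom site and the rop gene, consistent with the recorded low copy number. An ampicillin resistance gene (bla) with its own promoter provides selection. Several tetracycline efflux gene fragments and the tet promoter also appear, but only as interrupted remnants, so they do not represent a usable marker.

Expression is driven by a T7 promoter followed by a lac operator and the phage T7 gene 10 ribosome binding site, and it ends at a T7 terminator. A plasmid-borne lacI gene supplies the repressor, so transcription should be IPTG-inducible in hosts that provide T7 RNA polymerase. The open reading frame encodes an N-terminal maltose binding protein lacking its signal sequence (so it stays cytosolic), then the eIF4G fragment, then a C-terminal GB1 domain from streptococcal protein G, a common solubility-enhancing partner. A very short match to the SET1 tag is annotated just downstream of GB1, but its significance is unclear from the record. According to the depositor, the eIF4G sequence comes from a synthetic clone codon-optimised for E. coli.

Flanking the short peptide with two soluble fusion partners is a typical way to stabilise such fragments for purification. The associated publication concerns how structural motifs in eIF4G and 4E-BPs modulate binding to eIF4E in yeast, which suggests use in binding or structural studies. The depositor sequence may be theoretical rather than fully verified.
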