Features (pLannotate 1.2.2; 21 found; start..end, strand, type, name):
    104..208     +  promoter       AmpR promoter: bla
    209..1069    +  CDS            AmpR: β-lactamase; bla; confers resistance to ampicillin, carbenicillin, and related antibiotics
   1240..1828    +  rep_origin     ori: high-copy-number ColE1/pMB1/pBR322/pUC origin of replication
   2014..2156    -  misc_feature   bom: basis of mobility region from pBR322
   2258..2449    -  CDS            rop: Rop protein, which maintains plasmids at low copy number; rop
   2466..2846    +  CDS            YPB1_ECOLX: Protein predicted: Swiss-Prot protein existence level 4. From Escherichia coli.
   3088..3712    -  CDS            TcR (fragment): tetracycline efflux protein; tet; confers resistance to tetracycline
   3727..3748    -  protein_bind   CAP binding site: CAP binding activates transcription in the presence of cAMP. E. coli catabolite activator protein
   3761..4843    -  CDS            lacI: lac repressor; lacI; The lac repressor binds to the lac operator to inhibit transcription in E. coli. This inhibition can be relieved by adding lactose or isopropyl-β-D-thiogalactopyranoside (IPTG).
   4844..4921    -  promoter       lacI promoter: lacI
   4929..5208    -  CDS            TcR (fragment): tetracycline efflux protein; tet; confers resistance to tetracycline
   5230..5248    +  promoter       T7 promoter: promoter for bacteriophage T7 RNA polymerase
   5249..5273    +  protein_bind   lac operator: The lac repressor binds to the lac operator to inhibit transcription in E. coli. This inhibition can be relieved by adding lactose or isopropyl-β-D-thiogalactopyranoside (IPTG). lac repressor encoded by lacI
   5288..5310    +  RBS            RBS: efficient ribosome binding site from bacteriophage T7 gene 10 (Olins and Rangwala, 1989)
   5321..6417    +  CDS            MBP (fragment): maltose binding protein from E. coli; malE (mutated); This version of the gene does not encode a signal sequence, so MBP will remain in the cytosol.
   6463..6648    +  CDS            TIF4631 (fragment): IF4F1_YEAST - Experimental evidence at protein level: Swiss-Prot protein existence level 1. Component of the eIF4F complex, which interacts with the mRNA cap structure and serves as an initial point of assembly for the translation apparatus. Stimulates translation by interaction with polyadenylate-binding protein PAB1, bringing the 5'- and 3'-ends of the mRNA in proximity. The formation of this circular mRNP structure appears to be critical for the synergistic effects of the cap and the poly(A) tail in facilitating translation initiation, recycling of ribosomes, and mRNA stability. TIF4631 is
   6643..6800    +  CDS            GB1 (fragment): B1 domain of Streptococcal protein G effective as a solubilizing fusion partner (Cheng and Patel, 2004)
   6805..6823    +  CDS            SET1 (fragment): solubility-enhancement tag derived from T7 phage gene 10B
   6837..6884    +  terminator     T7 terminator: transcription terminator for bacteriophage T7 RNA polymerase
   6907..7011    -  CDS            TcR (fragment): tetracycline efflux protein; tet; confers resistance to tetracycline
   7059..7087    -  promoter       tet promoter: E. coli promoter for tetracycline efflux protein gene
>Addgene plasmid #148716 | pnEA-NpM-SceIF4G_448-500-GB1_AF | depositor full sequence | sequence record 291164 | Full Sequence
TTCTTGAAGACGAAAGGGCCTCGTGATACGCCTATTTTTATAGGTTAATGTCATGATAATAATGGTTTCT
TAGACGTCAGGTGGCACTTTTCGGGGAAATGTGCGCGGAACCCCTATTTGTTTATTTTTCTAAATACATT
CAAATATGTATCCGCTCATGAGACAATAACCCTGATAAATGCTTCAATAATATTGAAAAAGGAAGAGTAT
GAGTATTCAACATTTCCGTGTCGCCCTTATTCCCTTTTTTGCGGCATTTTGCCTTCCTGTTTTTGCTCAC
CCAGAAACGCTGGTGAAAGTAAAAGATGCTGAAGATCAGTTGGGTGCACGAGTGGGTTACATCGAACTGG
ATCTCAACAGCGGTAAGATCCTTGAGAGTTTTCGCCCCGAAGAACGTTTTCCAATGATGAGCACTTTTAA
AGTTCTGCTATGTGGCGCGGTATTATCCCGTGTTGACGCCGGGCAAGAGCAACTCGGTCGCCGCATACAC
TATTCTCAGAATGACTTGGTTGAGTACTCACCAGTCACAGAAAAGCATCTTACGGATGGCATGACAGTAA
GAGAATTATGCAGTGCTGCCATAACCATGAGTGATAACACTGCGGCCAACTTACTTCTGACAACGATCGG
AGGACCGAAGGAGCTAACCGCTTTTTTGCACAACATGGGGGATCATGTAACTCGCCTTGATCGTTGGGAA
CCGGAGCTGAATGAAGCCATACCAAACGACGAGCGTGACACCACGATGCCTGCAGCAATGGCAACAACGT
TGCGCAAACTATTAACTGGCGAACTACTTACTCTAGCTTCCCGGCAACAATTAATAGACTGGATGGAGGC
GGATAAAGTTGCAGGACCACTTCTGCGCTCGGCCCTTCCGGCTGGCTGGTTTATTGCTGATAAATCTGGA
GCCGGTGAGCGTGGGTCTCGCGGTATCATTGCAGCACTGGGGCCAGATGGTAAGCCCTCCCGTATCGTAG
TTATCTACACGACGGGGAGTCAGGCAACTATGGATGAACGAAATAGACAGATCGCTGAGATAGGTGCCTC
ACTGATTAAGCATTGGTAACTGTCAGACCAAGTTTACTCATATATACTTTAGATTGATTTAAAACTTCAT
TTTTAATTTAAAAGGATCTAGGTGAAGATCCTTTTTGATAATCTCATGACCAAAATCCCTTAACGTGAGT
TTTCGTTCCACTGAGCGTCAGACCCCGTAGAAAAGATCAAAGGATCTTCTTGAGATCCTTTTTTTCTGCG
CGTAATCTGCTGCTTGCAAACAAAAAAACCACCGCTACCAGCGGTGGTTTGTTTGCCGGATCAAGAGCTA
CCAACTCTTTTTCCGAAGGTAACTGGCTTCAGCAGAGCGCAGATACCAAATACTGTCCTTCTAGTGTAGC
CGTAGTTAGGCCACCACTTCAAGAACTCTGTAGCACCGCCTACATACCTCGCTCTGCTAATCCTGTTACC
AGTGGCTGCTGCCAGTGGCGATAAGTCGTGTCTTACCGGGTTGGACTCAAGACGATAGTTACCGGATAAG
GCGCAGCGGTCGGGCTGAACGGGGGGTTCGTGCACACAGCCCAGCTTGGAGCGAACGACCTACACCGAAC
TGAGATACCTACAGCGTGAGCTATGAGAAAGCGCCACGCTTCCCGAAGGGAGAAAGGCGGACAGGTATCC
GGTAAGCGGCAGGGTCGGAACAGGAGAGCGCACGAGGGAGCTTCCAGGGGGAAACGCCTGGTATCTTTAT
AGTCCTGTCGGGTTTCGCCACCTCTGACTTGAGCGTCGATTTTTGTGATGCTCGTCAGGGGGGCGGAGCC
TATGGAAAAACGCCAGCAACGCGGCCTTTTTACGGTTCCTGGCCTTTTGCTGGCCTTTTGCTCACATGTT
CTTTCCTGCGTTATCCCCTGATTCTGTGGATAACCGTATTACCGCCTTTGAGTGAGCTGATACCGCTCGC
CGCAGCCGAACGACCGAGCGCAGCGAGTCAGTGAGCGAGGAAGCGGAAGAGCGCCTGATGCGGTATTTTC
TCCTTACGCATCTGTGCGGTATTTCACACCGCATATATGGTGCACTCTCAGTACAATCTGCTCTGATGCC
GCATAGTTAAGCCAGTATACACTCCGCTATCGCTACGTGACTGGGTCATGGCTGCGCCCCGACACCCGCC
AACACCCGCTGACGCGCCCTGACGGGCTTGTCTGCTCCCGGCATCCGCTTACAGACAAGCTGTGACCGTC
TCCGGGAGCTGCATGTGTCAGAGGTTTTCACCGTCATCACCGAAACGCGCGAGGCAGCTGCGGTAAAGCT
CATCAGCGTGGTCGTGAAGCGATTCACAGATGTCTGCCTGTTCATCCGCGTCCAGCTCGTTGAGTTTCTC
CAGAAGCGTTAATGTCTGGCTTCTGATAAAGCGGGCCATGTTAAGGGCGGTTTTTTCCTGTTTGGTCACT
GATGCCTCCGTGTAAGGGGGATTTCTGTTCATGGGGGTAATGATACCGATGAAACGAGAGAGGATGCTCA
CGATACGGGTTACTGATGATGAACATGCCCGGTTACTGGAACGTTGTGAGGGTAAACAACTGGCGGTATG
GATGCGGCGGGACCAGAGAAAAATCACTCAGGGTCAATGCCAGCGCTTCGTTAATACAGATGTAGGTGTT
CCACAGGGTAGCCAGCAGCATCCTGCGATGCAGATCCGGAACATAATGGTGCAGGGCGCTGACTTCCGCG
TTTCCAGACTTTACGAAACACGGAAACCGAAGACCATTCATGTTGTTGCTCAGGTCGCAGACGTTTTGCA
GCAGCAGTCGCTTCACGTTCGCTCGCGTATCGGTGATTCATTCTGCTAACCAGTAAGGCAACCCCGCCAG
CCTAGCCGGGTCCTCAACGACAGGAGCACGATCATGCGCACCCGTGGCCAGGACCCAACGCTGCCCGAGA
TGCGCCGCGTGCGGCTGCTGGAGATGGCGGACGCGATGGATATGTTCTGCCAAGGGTTGGTTTGCGCATT
CACAGTTCTCCGCAAGAATTGATTGGCTCCAATTCTTGGAGTGGTGAATCCGTTAGCGAGGTGCCGCCGG
CTTCCATTCAGGTCGAGGTGGCCCGGCTCCATGCACCGCGACGCAACGCGGGGAGGCAGACAAGGTATAG
GGCGGCGCCTACAATCCATGCCAACCCGTTCCATGTGCTCGCCGAGGCGGCATAAATCGCCGTGACGATC
AGCGGTCCAGTGATCGAAGTTAGGCTGGTAAGAGCCGCGAGCGATCCTTGAAGCTGTCCCTGATGGTCGT
CATCTACCTGCCTGGACAGCATGGCCTGCAACGCGGGCATCCCGATGCCGCCGGAAGCGAGAAGAATCAT
AATGGGGAAGGCCATCCAGCCTCGCGTCGCGAACGCCAGCAAGACGTAGCCCAGCGCGTCGGCCGCCATG
CCGGCGATAATGGCCTGCTTCTCGCCGAAACGTTTGGTGGCGGGACCAGTGACGAAGGCTTGAGCGAGGG
CGTGCAAGATTCCGAATACCGCAAGCGACAGGCCGATCATCGTCGCGCTCCAGCGAAAGCGGTCCTCGCC
GAAAATGACCCAGAGCGCTGCCGGCACCTGTCCTACGAGTTGCATGATAAAGAAGACAGTCATAAGTGCG
GCGACGATAGTCATGCCCCGCGCCCACCGGAAGGAGCTGACTGGGTTGAAGGCTCTCAAGGGCATCGGTC
GAGATCCCGGTGCCTAATGAGTGAGCTAACTTACATTAATTGCGTTGCGCTCACTGCCCGCTTTCCAGTC
GGGAAACCTGTCGTGCCAGCTGCATTAATGAATCGGCCAACGCGCGGGGAGAGGCGGTTTGCGTATTGGG
CGCCAGGGTGGTTTTTCTTTTCACCAGTGAGACGGGCAACAGCTGATTGCCCTTCACCGCCTGGCCCTGA
GAGAGTTGCAGCAAGCGGTCCACGCTGGTTTGCCCCAGCAGGCGAAAATCCTGTTTGATGGTGGTTAACG
GCGGGATATAACATGAGCTGTCTTCGGTATCGTCGTATCCCACTACCGAGATATCCGCACCAACGCGCAG
CCCGGACTCGGTAATGGCGCGCATTGCGCCCAGCGCCATCTGATCGTTGGCAACCAGCATCGCAGTGGGA
ACGATGCCCTCATTCAGCATTTGCATGGTTTGTTGAAAACCGGACATGGCACTCCAGTCGCCTTCCCGTT
CCGCTATCGGCTGAATTTGATTGCGAGTGAGATATTTATGCCAGCCAGCCAGACGCAGACGCGCCGAGAC
AGAACTTAATGGGCCCGCTAACAGCGCGATTTGCTGGTGACCCAATGCGACCAGATGCTCCACGCCCAGT
CGCGTACCGTCTTCATGGGAGAAAATAATACTGTTGATGGGTGTCTGGTCAGAGACATCAAGAAATAACG
CCGGAACATTAGTGCAGGCAGCTTCCACAGCAATGGCATCCTGGTCATCCAGCGGATAGTTAATGATCAG
CCCACTGACGCGTTGCGCGAGAAGATTGTGCACCGCCGCTTTACAGGCTTCGACGCCGCTTCGTTCTACC
ATCGACACCACCACGCTGGCACCCAGTTGATCGGCGCGAGATTTAATCGCCGCGACAATTTGCGACGGCG
CGTGCAGGGCCAGACTGGAGGTGGCAACGCCAATCAGCAACGACTGTTTGCCCGCCAGTTGTTGTGCCAC
GCGGTTGGGAATGTAATTCAGCTCCGCCATCGCCGCTTCCACTTTTTCCCGCGTTTTCGCAGAAACGTGG
CTGGCCTGGTTCACCACGCGGGAAACGGTCTGATAAGAGACACCGGCATACTCTGCGACATCGTATAACG
TTACTGGTTTCACATTCACCACCCTGAATTGACTCTCTTCCGGGCGCTATCATGCCATACCGCGAAAGGT
TTTGCGCCATTCGATGGTGTCCGGGATCTCGACGCTCTCCCTTATGCGACTCCTGCATTAGGAAGCAGCC
CAGTAGTAGGTTGAGGCCGTTGAGCACCGCCGCCGCAAGGAATGGTGCATGCAAGGAGATGGCGCCCAAC
AGTCCCCCGGCCACGGGGCCTGCCACCATACCCACGCCGAAACAAGCGCTCATGAGCCCGAAGTGGCGAG
CCCGATCTTCCCCATCGGTGATGTCGGCGATATAGGCGCCAGCAACCGCACCTGTGGCGCCGGTGATGCC
GGCCACGATGCGTCCGGCGTAGAGGATCGAGATCTCGATCCCGCGAAATTAATACGACTCACTATAGGGG
AATTGTGAGCGGATAACAATTCCCCACTAGTAATAATTTTGTTTAACTTTAAGAAGGAGATATACCATGG
AAACTGAAGAAGGTAAACTGGTAATCTGGATTAACGGCGATAAAGGCTATAACGGTCTCGCTGAAGTCGG
TAAGAAATTCGAGAAAGATACCGGAATTAAAGTCACCGTTGAGCATCCGGATAAACTGGAAGAGAAATTC
CCACAGGTTGCGGCAACTGGCGATGGCCCTGACATTATCTTCTGGGCACACGACCGCTTTGGTGGCTACG
CTCAATCTGGCCTGTTGGCTGAAATCACCCCGGACAAAGCGTTCCAGGACAAGCTGTATCCGTTTACCTG
GGATGCCGTACGTTACAACGGCAAGCTGATTGCTTACCCGATCGCTGTTGAAGCGTTATCGCTGATTTAT
AACAAAGACCTGCTGCCGAACCCGCCAAAAACCTGGGAAGAGATCCCGGCGCTGGATAAAGAACTGAAAG
CGAAAGGTAAGAGCGCCCTGATGTTCAACCTGCAAGAACCGTACTTCACCTGGCCGCTGATTGCTGCTGA
CGGGGGTTATGCGTTCAAGTATGAAAACGGCAAGTACGACATTAAAGACGTGGGCGTGGATAACGCTGGC
GCGAAAGCGGGTCTGACCTTCCTGGTTGACCTGATTAAAAACAAACACATGAATGCAGACACCGATTACT
CCATCGCAGAAGCTGCCTTTAATAAAGGCGAAACAGCGATGACCATCAACGGCCCGTGGGCATGGTCCAA
CATCGACACCAGCAAAGTGAATTATGGTGTAACGGTACTGCCGACCTTCAAGGGTCAACCATCCAAACCG
TTCGTTGGCGTGCTGAGCGCAGGTATTAACGCCGCCAGTCCGAACAAAGAGCTGGCAAAAGAGTTCCTCG
AAAACTATCTGCTGACTGATGAAGGTCTGGAAGCGGTTAATAAAGACAAACCGCTGGGTGCCGTAGCGCT
GAAGTCTTACGAGGAAGAGTTGGCGAAAGATCCACGTATTGCCGCCACGATGGAAAACGCCCAGAAAGGT
GAAATCATGCCGAACATCCCGCAGATGTCCGCTTTCTGGTATGCCGTGCGTACTGCGGTGATCAACGCCG
CCAGCGGTCGTCAGACTGTCGATGAAGCCCTTAAAGACGCGCAGACTGGTACCGGCAGCGGCCTGGAAGT
TCTGTTCCAGGGGCCCCATATGGTGAAATATACCTATGGTCCGACCTTTCTGCTGCAGTTTAAAGATAAA
CTGAACGTTAAAGCAGATGCCGAATGGGTTCAGAGCACCGCAAGCAAAATTGTGATTCCGCCGGGCATGG
GACGTGGCAATCGCAGTCGTGATTCGGGTCGTTTTGGTAACGGATCCGCTAGCGGCATGCAGTACAAACT
TATCCTGAACGGTAAAACCCTGAAAGGTGAAACCACCACCGAAGCTGTTGACGCTGCTACCGCGGAAAAA
GTTTTCAAACAGTACGCTAACGACAACGGTGTTGACGGTGAATGGACCTACGACGACGCTACCAAAACCT
ACACCGTAACGGAATGAGTTGGCTGCTGCCACCCGCTGAGCAATAACTAGCATAACCCCTTGGGGCCTCT
AAACGGGTCTTGAGGGGTTTTTTGCTGAAAGGAGGAACTATATCCGGATATCCCGCAAGAGGCCCGGCAG
TACCGGCATAACCAAGCCTATGCCTACAGCATCCAGGGTGACGGTGCCGAGGATGACGATGAGCGCATTG
TTAGATTTCATACACGGTGCCTGACTGCGTTAGCAATTTAACTGTGATAAACTACCGCATTAAAGCTTAT
CGATGATAAGCTGTCAAACATGAGAA
